Addgene plasmid #200369: pHiUGE GS-gRNA (hSyn-Cre) mTubb3
Purpose: Positive control plasmid expressing mouse Tubb3 GS-gRNA (with hSyn-Cre)
Depositing lab: Scott Soderling. Depositing organization: Duke University. Publication: Plug-and-Play Protein Modification Using Homology-Independent Universal Genome Engineering. Gao Y, Hisey E, Bradshaw TWA, Erata E, Brown WE, Courtland JL, Uezu A, Xiang Y, Diao Y, Soderling SH. Neuron. 2019 Aug 21;103(4):583-597.e8. doi: 10.1016/j.neuron.2019.05.047. Epub 2019 Jul 1. PubMed 31272828.
Backbone
  Vector backbone: pHiUGE
  Vector type: Mammalian Expression
Growth in bacteria
  Bacterial resistance: Ampicillin, 100 μg/mL
  Growth temperature: 30°C
  Growth strain: NEB Stable
  Copy number: Unknown
Gene/Insert
  Gene/Insert name: Mouse Tubb3 gRNA and Cre
  gRNA/shRNA sequence: Unspecified
  Species: M. musculus (mouse)
  Mutation: NA
  Cloning method: Restriction Enzyme; 5′ cloning site SapI (destroyed during cloning); 3′ cloning site SapI (destroyed during cloning)
Terms and licenses: Academic/Nonprofit Terms; Industry Terms: Not Available to Industry
How to cite: pHiUGE GS-gRNA (hSyn-Cre) mTubb3 was a gift from Scott Soderling (Addgene plasmid # 200369 ; http://n2t.net/addgene:200369 ; RRID:Addgene_200369)
