[The description below was written by a language model from this plasmid's Addgene catalogue record and pLannotate feature annotations shown in this document.]
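Description:
pHiUGE GS-gRNA (hSyn-Cre) mTubb3 is a 5.5 kb AAV transfer plasmid built on the pHiUGE backbone and catalogued as a mammalian expression vector. It belongs to the Homology-independent Universal Genome Engineering (HiUGE) system and is described as a positive control. It is propagated in bacteria through a high-copy ColE1/pUC-type origin with ampicillin selection (AmpR under its own bla promoter), and it also carries an f1 phage origin. The payload lies between AAV2 inverted terminal repeats, which allow the intervening DNA to be packaged into recombinant AAV. The right-hand ITR is annotated in full, while only short fragments of the left one were detected. ITRs are prone to recombination, which fits the record's use of a recombination-deficient strain.

Two expression units sit between the ITRs. A human U6 RNA polymerase III promoter drives a gene-specific guide RNA (GS-gRNA) against mouse Tubb3, fused to the Streptococcus pyogenes Cas9 scaffold. The spacer was inserted through SapI sites that were destroyed during cloning, and its sequence is not stated in the record. Downstream, the neuron-specific human synapsin I promoter drives Cre recombinase, followed by a WPRE to enhance transcript expression and a synthetic polyadenylation signal.

No Cas9 gene or donor payload is annotated on this plasmid, so these must come from elsewhere. Cre would plausibly serve to switch on a Cre-dependent Cas9 allele in neurons, although the record does not say so explicitly. The guide directs cleavage at the Tubb3 locus, and the construct serves as a benchmark for validating HiUGE-based protein modification in neurons.
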