Features (pLannotate 1.2.2; 17 found; start..end, strand, type, name):
     12..39      +  repeat_region  AAV2 ITR (fragment): inverted terminal repeat of adeno-associated virus serotype 2 inverted
     68..95      +  repeat_region  AAV2 ITR (fragment): inverted terminal repeat of adeno-associated virus serotype 2 inverted
    145..385     +  promoter       U6 promoter: RNA polymerase III promoter for human U6 snRNA
    414..489     +  misc_RNA       gRNA scaffold: guide RNA scaffold for the Streptococcus pyogenes CRISPR/Cas9 system
    523..970     +  promoter       hSyn promoter: human synapsin I promoter; confers neuron-specific expression (Kügler et al., 2003)
   1014..2039    +  CDS            cre: RECR_BPP1 - Experimental evidence at protein level: Swiss-Prot protein existence level 1. Catalyzes site-specific recombination between two 34-base- pair LOXP sites. Its role is to maintain the phage genome as a monomeric unit-copy plasmid in the lysogenic state. From Escherichia phage P1 (Bacteriophage P1).
   2041..2067    +  misc_feature   MCS (fragment): pBluescript multiple cloning site
   2067..2655    +  misc_feature   WPRE: woodchuck hepatitis virus posttranscriptional regulatory element
   2672..2719    +  polyA_signal   poly(A) signal: synthetic polyadenylation signal
   2742..2882    +  repeat_region  AAV2 ITR: inverted terminal repeat of adeno-associated virus serotype 2 inverted
   2887..2938    -  misc_feature   bom (fragment): basis of mobility region from pBR322
   2957..3412    +  rep_origin     f1 ori (sequence partly withheld): f1 bacteriophage origin of replication; arrow indicates direction of (+) strand synthesis
   3413..3462    -  misc_feature   bom (fragment): basis of mobility region from pBR322
   3564..3599    -  CDS            rop (fragment): Rop protein, which maintains plasmids at low copy number; rop
   3694..3798    +  promoter       AmpR promoter: bla
   3799..4659    +  CDS            AmpR: β-lactamase; bla; confers resistance to ampicillin, carbenicillin, and related antibiotics
   4830..5418    +  rep_origin     ori: high-copy-number ColE1/pMB1/pBR322/pUC origin of replication
>Addgene plasmid #200369 | pHiUGE GS-gRNA (hSyn-Cre) mTubb3 | addgene full sequence | sequence record 397514 | Addgene NGS Result
CCTGCAGGCAGCTGCGCGCTCGCTCGCTCACTGAGGCCGCCCGGGCGTCGGGCGACCTTTGGTCGCCCGG
CCTCAGTGAGCGAGCGAGCGCGCAGAGAGGGAGTGGCCAACTCCATCACTAGGGGTTCCTGCGGCCGCAC
GCGTGAGGGCCTATTTCCCATGATTCCTTCATATTTGCATATACGATACAAGGCTGTTAGAGAGATAATT
GGAATTAATTTGACTGTAAACACAAAGATATTAGTACAAAATACGTGACGTAGAAAGTAATAATTTCTTG
GGTAGTTTGCAGTTTTAAAATTATGTTTTAAAATGGACTATCATATGCTTACCGTAACTTGAAAGTATTT
CGATTTCTTGGCTTTATATATCTTGTGGAAAGGACGAAACACCGATGTATGAAGATGATGACGGTTTTAG
AGCTAGAAATAGCAAGTTAAAATAAGGCTAGTCCGTTATCAACTTGAAAAAGTGGCACCGAGTCGGTGCT
TTTTTTCTAGACTGCAGAGGGCCCTGCGTATGAGTGCAAGTGGGTTTTAGGACCAGGATGAGGCGGGGTG
GGGGTGCCTACCTGACGACCGACCCCGACCCACTGGACAAGCACCCAACCCCCATTCCCCAAATTGCGCA
TCCCCTATCAGAGAGGGGGAGGGGAAACAGGATGCGGCGAGGCGCGTGCGCACTGCCAGCTTCAGCACCG
CGGACAGTGCCTTCGCCCCCGCCTGGCGGCGCGCGCCACCGCCGCCTCAGCACTGAAGGCGCGCTGACGT
CACTCGCCGGTCCCCCGCAAACTCCCCTTCCCGGCCACCTTGGTCGCGTCCGCGCCGCCGCCGGCCCAGC
CGGACCGCACCACGCGAGGCGCGAGATAGGGGGGCACGGGCGCGACCATCTGCGCTGCGGCGCCGGCGAC
TCAGCGCTGCCTCAGTCTGCGGTGGGCAGCGGAGGAGTCGTGTCGTGCCTGAGAGCGCAGTCGAGAAGGT
ACCGCCACCATGCCCAAGAAGAAGAGGAAGGTGTCCAATCTCCTGACTGTTCACCAGAACCTCCCTGCGC
TGCCAGTAGATGCCACTAGCGATGAGGTCAGGAAAAATCTCATGGATATGTTTAGGGATAGACAGGCGTT
TTCTGAACACACCTGGAAAATGCTGCTTAGCGTGTGCCGATCCTGGGCAGCCTGGTGTAAGCTGAACAAT
CGCAAATGGTTCCCCGCCGAGCCGGAGGACGTGCGCGATTACCTGCTGTATCTCCAGGCAAGAGGGCTGG
CTGTCAAGACTATCCAGCAGCACTTGGGCCAACTGAATATGCTGCATCGACGCAGCGGGCTCCCCCGGCC
TAGCGATTCAAACGCAGTCTCCCTTGTTATGAGGAGAATTAGAAAGGAAAACGTAGATGCGGGTGAGAGG
GCTAAGCAGGCTCTCGCTTTTGAGCGGACTGATTTCGACCAGGTCAGATCCCTGATGGAGAACAGCGATC
GGTGCCAGGACATCAGGAACCTCGCATTTCTGGGAATTGCATATAACACACTTCTGCGCATAGCTGAGAT
CGCCCGGATCAGAGTGAAAGACATCAGTCGAACGGACGGCGGCCGGATGCTTATTCATATTGGACGCACA
AAGACATTGGTCAGCACCGCTGGCGTTGAAAAGGCCTTGTCCCTGGGCGTAACGAAGCTGGTGGAAAGAT
GGATCTCAGTGTCCGGCGTGGCTGACGACCCTAATAATTACTTGTTCTGTCGAGTGAGAAAAAACGGAGT
CGCCGCGCCCTCTGCCACCAGCCAATTGAGTACACGGGCCCTTGAAGGGATCTTTGAGGCAACCCACCGA
CTCATATACGGAGCCAAGGATGACAGTGGCCAGAGGTATCTCGCCTGGTCAGGTCATTCTGCTAGGGTGG
GGGCCGCACGAGACATGGCGCGGGCAGGAGTCTCCATACCAGAGATTATGCAAGCTGGAGGTTGGACAAA
TGTGAACATCGTTATGAACTATATCCGCAATCTTGACTCTGAAACCGGGGCCATGGTGAGACTGCTCGAA
GATGGTGACTAGGAATTCGATATCAAGCTTATCGATAATCAACCTCTGGATTACAAAATTTGTGAAAGAT
TGACTGGTATTCTTAACTATGTTGCTCCTTTTACGCTATGTGGATACGCTGCTTTAATGCCTTTGTATCA
TGCTATTGCTTCCCGTATGGCTTTCATTTTCTCCTCCTTGTATAAATCCTGGTTGCTGTCTCTTTATGAG
GAGTTGTGGCCCGTTGTCAGGCAACGTGGCGTGGTGTGCACTGTGTTTGCTGACGCAACCCCCACTGGTT
GGGGCATTGCCACCACCTGTCAGCTCCTTTCCGGGACTTTCGCTTTCCCCCTCCCTATTGCCACGGCGGA
ACTCATCGCCGCCTGCCTTGCCCGCTGCTGGACAGGGGCTCGGCTGTTGGGCACTGACAATTCCGTGGTG
TTGTCGGGGAAATCATCGTCCTTTCCTTGGCTGCTCGCCTATGTTGCCACCTGGATTCTGCGCGGGACGT
CCTTCTGCTACGTCCCTTCGGCCCTCAATCCAGCGGACCTTCCTTCCCGCGGCCTGCTGCCGGCTCTGCG
GCCTCTTCCGCGTCTTCGCCTTCGCCCTCAGACGAGTCGGATCTCCCTTTGGGCCGCCTCCCCGCATCGA
TACCGAGCGCTAATAAAAGATCTTTATTTTCATTAGATCTGTGTGTTGGTTTTTTGTGTCACGTGCGGAC
CGAGCGGCCGCAGGAACCCCTAGTGATGGAGTTGGCCACTCCCTCTCTGCGCGCTCGCTCGCTCACTGAG
GCCGGGCGACCAAAGGTCGCCCGACGCCCGGGCTTTGCCCGGGCGGCCTCAGTGAGCGAGCGAGCGCGCA
GCTGCCTGCAGGGGCGCCTGATGCGGTATTTTCTCCTTACGCATCTGTGCGGTATTTCACACCGCATA
[95 nt withheld, positions 2939-3033]
T
[46 nt withheld, positions 3035-3080]
C
[141 nt withheld, positions 3082-3222]
CCTTTGACGTTGGAGTCCACGTTCTTT
[37 nt withheld, positions 3250-3286]
ACTCTATCTCGGGCTATTCTTTTGATTTATAAGGGATTTTGCCGATTTCGGTCTATTGGTTAAAAAATGA
GCTGATTTAACAAAAATTTAACGCGAATTTTAACAAAATATTAACGTTTACAATTTTATGGTGCACTCTC
AGTACAATCTGCTCTGATGCCGCATAGTTAAGCCAGCCCCGACACCCGCCAACACCCGCTGACGCGCCCT
GACGGGCTTGTCTGCTCCCGGCATCCGCTTACAGACAAGCTGTGACCGTCTCCGGGAGCTGCATGTGTCA
GAGGTTTTCACCGTCATCACCGAAACGCGCGAGACGAAAGGGCCTCGTGATACGCCTATTTTTATAGGTT
AATGTCATGATAATAATGGTTTCTTAGACGTCAGGTGGCACTTTTCGGGGAAATGTGCGCGGAACCCCTA
TTTGTTTATTTTTCTAAATACATTCAAATATGTATCCGCTCATGAGACAATAACCCTGATAAATGCTTCA
ATAATATTGAAAAAGGAAGAGTATGAGTATTCAACATTTCCGTGTCGCCCTTATTCCCTTTTTTGCGGCA
TTTTGCCTTCCTGTTTTTGCTCACCCAGAAACGCTGGTGAAAGTAAAAGATGCTGAAGATCAGTTGGGTG
CACGAGTGGGTTACATCGAACTGGATCTCAACAGCGGTAAGATCCTTGAGAGTTTTCGCCCCGAAGAACG
TTTTCCAATGATGAGCACTTTTAAAGTTCTGCTATGTGGCGCGGTATTATCCCGTATTGACGCCGGGCAA
GAGCAACTCGGTCGCCGCATACACTATTCTCAGAATGACTTGGTTGAGTACTCACCAGTCACAGAAAAGC
ATCTTACGGATGGCATGACAGTAAGAGAATTATGCAGTGCTGCCATAACCATGAGTGATAACACTGCGGC
CAACTTACTTCTGACAACGATCGGAGGACCGAAGGAGCTAACCGCTTTTTTGCACAACATGGGGGATCAT
GTAACTCGCCTTGATCGTTGGGAACCGGAGCTGAATGAAGCCATACCAAACGACGAGCGTGACACCACGA
TGCCTGTAGCAATGGCAACAACGTTGCGCAAACTATTAACTGGCGAACTACTTACTCTAGCTTCCCGGCA
ACAATTAATAGACTGGATGGAGGCGGATAAAGTTGCAGGACCACTTCTGCGCTCGGCCCTTCCGGCTGGC
TGGTTTATTGCTGATAAATCTGGAGCCGGTGAGCGTGGGTCTCGCGGTATCATTGCAGCACTGGGGCCAG
ATGGTAAGCCCTCCCGTATCGTAGTTATCTACACGACGGGGAGTCAGGCAACTATGGATGAACGAAATAG
ACAGATCGCTGAGATAGGTGCCTCACTGATTAAGCATTGGTAACTGTCAGACCAAGTTTACTCATATATA
CTTTAGATTGATTTAAAACTTCATTTTTAATTTAAAAGGATCTAGGTGAAGATCCTTTTTGATAATCTCA
TGACCAAAATCCCTTAACGTGAGTTTTCGTTCCACTGAGCGTCAGACCCCGTAGAAAAGATCAAAGGATC
TTCTTGAGATCCTTTTTTTCTGCGCGTAATCTGCTGCTTGCAAACAAAAAAACCACCGCTACCAGCGGTG
GTTTGTTTGCCGGATCAAGAGCTACCAACTCTTTTTCCGAAGGTAACTGGCTTCAGCAGAGCGCAGATAC
CAAATACTGTTCTTCTAGTGTAGCCGTAGTTAGGCCACCACTTCAAGAACTCTGTAGCACCGCCTACATA
CCTCGCTCTGCTAATCCTGTTACCAGTGGCTGCTGCCAGTGGCGATAAGTCGTGTCTTACCGGGTTGGAC
TCAAGACGATAGTTACCGGATAAGGCGCAGCGGTCGGGCTGAACGGGGGGTTCGTGCACACAGCCCAGCT
TGGAGCGAACGACCTACACCGAACTGAGATACCTACAGCGTGAGCTATGAGAAAGCGCCACGCTTCCCGA
AGGGAGAAAGGCGGACAGGTATCCGGTAAGCGGCAGGGTCGGAACAGGAGAGCGCACGAGGGAGCTTCCA
GGGGGAAACGCCTGGTATCTTTATAGTCCTGTCGGGTTTCGCCACCTCTGACTTGAGCGTCGATTTTTGT
GATGCTCGTCAGGGGGGCGGAGCCTATGGAAAAACGCCAGCAACGCGGCCTTTTTACGGTTCCTGGCCTT
TTGCTGGCCTTTTGCTCACATGT
